Addgene plasmid #33109: pRK5-Myc-TEAD1
Depositing lab: Kunliang Guan. Depositing organization: University of California, San Diego (UCSD). Publication: TEAD mediates YAP-dependent gene induction and growth control. Zhao B, Ye X, Yu J, Li L, Li W, Li S, Yu J, Lin JD, Wang CY, Chinnaiyan AM, Lai ZC, Guan KL. Genes Dev. 2008 Jul 15. 22(14):1962-71. 10.1101/gad.1664408 PubMed 18579750.
Backbone
  Vector backbone: pRK5
  Backbone size w/o insert (bp): 4700
  Vector type: Mammalian Expression
Growth in bacteria
  Bacterial resistance: Ampicillin, 100 μg/mL
  Growth temperature: 37°C
  Growth strain: DH5alpha
  Copy number: Unknown
Gene/Insert
  Gene/Insert name: TEAD1
  Entrez Gene: TEAD1 (a.k.a. AA, NTEF-1, REF1, TCF-13, TCF13, TEAD-1, TEF-1)
  Tag / fusion protein: Myc (N terminal on insert)
Terms and licenses: Academic/Nonprofit Terms; Industry Terms: Not Available to Industry
Depositor comments: The NCBI ref sequence for TEAD1 has been updated since this plasmid was created, the sequence in the plasmid does not match the current build of TEAD1 on NCBI.
How to cite: pRK5-Myc-TEAD1 was a gift from Kunliang Guan (Addgene plasmid # 33109 ; http://n2t.net/addgene:33109 ; RRID:Addgene_33109)
