[The description below was written by a language model from this plasmid's Addgene catalogue record and pLannotate feature annotations shown in this document.]
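Description:
pRK5-Myc-TEAD1 is a mammalian expression plasmid built on the pRK5 backbone (about 4.7 kb without insert; the sequenced record is 5,925 nt) that drives expression of human TEAD1 carrying an N-terminal Myc epitope tag. In bacteria it is maintained through a high-copy ColE1/pUC-type origin and selected with ampicillin via the β-lactamase gene and its own promoter. An M13 phage origin is also present, which in principle allows single-stranded DNA production. Scattered fragments of lacI, lacZα, bom and rop, along with lac promoter/operator elements, are backbone remnants with no evident role in expression.

The expression cassette consists of the human cytomegalovirus immediate-early enhancer and promoter, followed by a short fragment annotated as CMV intron A and an SP6 promoter that could be used for in vitro transcription. Downstream lie a short match to an IgH signal sequence, likely a leader remnant of the backbone, then a Myc tag (annotated as a fragment of a 3xMyc element), a residual polylinker segment, the TEAD1 coding sequence of roughly 1.2 kb, and an SV40 polyadenylation signal. An SV40 enhancer/early promoter region sits after the cassette; no mammalian selection marker is annotated, so the plasmid appears suited to transient transfection.

TEAD1 is a TEA-domain transcription factor that acts in the Hippo pathway as a DNA-binding partner of the coactivators YAP and TAZ. The associated study concerns TEAD-mediated, YAP-dependent gene induction and growth control, so the tagged protein is typically used for overexpression, detection and co-immunoprecipitation experiments. The depositor notes that the insert does not match the current NCBI reference sequence for TEAD1, which was updated after the plasmid was made.
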