Features (pLannotate 1.2.2; 22 found; start..end, strand, type, name):
     10..102     +  CDS            lacI (fragment): lac repressor; lacI; The lac repressor binds to the lac operator to inhibit transcription in E. coli. This inhibition can be relieved by adding lactose or isopropyl-β-D-thiogalactopyranoside (IPTG).
    115..136     +  protein_bind   CAP binding site: CAP binding activates transcription in the presence of cAMP. E. coli catabolite activator protein
    151..181     +  promoter       lac promoter: promoter for the E. coli lac operon
    189..205     +  protein_bind   lac operator: The lac repressor binds to the lac operator to inhibit transcription in E. coli. This inhibition can be relieved by adding lactose or isopropyl-β-D-thiogalactopyranoside (IPTG). lac repressor encoded by lacI
    258..637     +  enhancer       CMV enhancer: human cytomegalovirus immediate early enhancer
    638..841     +  promoter       CMV promoter: human cytomegalovirus (CMV) immediate early promoter
    977..1020    +  intron         CMV intron (fragment): modified intron A from human cytomegalovirus
   1072..1090    +  promoter       SP6 promoter: promoter for bacteriophage SP6 RNA polymerase
   1094..1131    +  CDS            IgH signal sequence (fragment): signal sequence from the mouse immunoglobulin heavy chain variable region
   1174..1197    +  CDS            3xMyc (fragment): 3 tandem Myc epitope tags
   1204..1222    -  misc_feature   MCS (fragment): pUC18/19 multiple cloning site
   1222..2451    +  CDS            TEAD1: TEAD1_HUMAN - Also known as TCF13, TEF1. Experimental evidence at protein level: Swiss-Prot protein existence level 1. Transcription factor which plays a key role in the Hippo signaling pathway, a pathway involved in organ size control and tumor suppression by restricting proliferation and promoting apoptosis. The core of this pathway is composed of a kinase cascade wherein MST1/MST2, in complex with its regulatory protein SAV1, phosphorylates and activates LATS1/2 in complex with its regulatory protein MOB1, which in turn phosphorylates and inactivates YAP1 oncoprotein and WWTR1/TAZ. Acts by
   2482..2616    +  polyA_signal   SV40 poly(A) signal: SV40 polyadenylation signal
   2685..3042    +  promoter       SV40 promoter: SV40 enhancer and early promoter
   3061..3215    +  CDS            lacZα (fragment): LacZα fragment of β-galactosidase; lacZ fragment
   3221..3272    -  misc_feature   bom (fragment): basis of mobility region from pBR322
   3291..3671    +  rep_origin     M13 ori (sequence partly withheld): M13 bacteriophage origin of replication; arrow indicates direction of (+) strand synthesis
   3747..3796    -  misc_feature   bom (fragment): basis of mobility region from pBR322
   3898..3933    -  CDS            rop (fragment): Rop protein, which maintains plasmids at low copy number; rop
   4028..4132    +  promoter       AmpR promoter: bla
   4133..4993    +  CDS            AmpR: β-lactamase; bla; confers resistance to ampicillin, carbenicillin, and related antibiotics
   5164..5752    +  rep_origin     ori: high-copy-number ColE1/pMB1/pBR322/pUC origin of replication
>Addgene plasmid #33109 | pRK5-Myc-TEAD1 | addgene full sequence | sequence record 228103 | Addgene NGS Result
AGCGGAAGAGCGCCCAATACGCAAACCGCCTCTCCCCGCGCGTTGGCCGATTCATTAATGCAGCTGGCAC
GACAGGTTTCCCGACTGGAAAGCGGGCAGTGAGCGCAACGCAATTAATGTGAGTTAGCTCACTCATTAGG
CACCCCAGGCTTTACACTTTATGCTTCCGGCTCGTATGTTGTGTGGAATTGTGAGCGGATAACAATTTCA
CACAGGAAACAGCTATGACATGATTACGAATTAATTCGAGCTCGCCCGACATTGATTATTGACTAGTTAT
TAATAGTAATCAATTACGGGGTCATTAGTTCATAGCCCATATATGGAGTTCCGCGTTACATAACTTACGG
TAAATGGCCCGCCTGGCTGACCGCCCAACGACCCCCGCCCATTGACGTCAATAATGACGTATGTTCCCAT
AGTAACGCCAATAGGGACTTTCCATTGACGTCAATGGGTGGAGTATTTACGGTAAACTGCCCACTTGGCA
GTACATCAAGTGTATCATATGCCAAGTACGCCCCCTATTGACGTCAATGACGGTAAATGGCCCGCCTGGC
ATTATGCCCAGTACATGACCTTATGGGACTTTCCTACTTGGCAGTACATCTACGTATTAGTCATCGCTAT
TACCATGGTGATGCGGTTTTGGCAGTACATCAATGGGCGTGGATAGCGGTTTGACTCACGGGGATTTCCA
AGTCTCCACCCCATTGACGTCAATGGGAGTTTGTTTTGGCACCAAAATCAACGGGACTTTCCAAAATGTC
GTAACAACTCCGCCCCATTGACGCAAATGGGCGGTAGGCGTGTACGGTGGGAGGTCTATATAAGCAGAGC
TCGTTTAGTGAACCGTCAGATCGCCTGGAGACGCCATCCACGCTGTTTTGACCTCCATAGAAGACACCGG
GACCGATCCAGCCTCCGCGGCCGGGAACGGTGCATTGGAACGCGGATTCCCCGTGCCAAGAGTGACGTAA
GTACCGCCTATAGAGTCTATAGGCCCACCCCCTTGGCTTCGTTAGAACGCGGCTACAATTAATACATAAC
CTTATGTATCATACACATACGATTTAGGTGACACTATAGAATAACATCCACTTTGCCTTTCTCTCCACAG
GTGTCCACTCCCAGGTCCAACTGCACCTCGGTTCTAAGCTGAGAATGGAGCAAAAGCTCATCTCAGAGGA
AGATCTGAAGCTTCTGCAGGTCGACTCTAGAGAAAGGATGAGTGACTCTGCAGATAAGCCAATTGACAAT
GATGCAGAAGGGGTCTGGAGCCCCGACATCGAGCAAAGCTTTCAGGAGGCCCTGGCTATCTATCCACCAT
GTGGGAGGAGGAAAATCATCTTATCAGACGAAGGCAAAATGTATGGTAGGAATGAATTGATAGCCAGATA
CATCAAACTCAGGACAGGCAAGACGAGGACCAGAAAACAGGTGTCTAGTCACATTCAGGTTCTTGCCAGA
AGGAAATCTCGTGATTTTCATTCCAAGCTAAAGGATCAGACTGCAAAGGATAAGGCCCTGCAGCACATGG
CGGCCATGTCCTCAGCCCAGATCGTCTCGGCCACTGCCATTCATAACAAGCTGGGGCTGCCTGGGATTCC
ACGCCCGACCTTCCCAGGGGCGCCGGGGTTCTGGCCGGGAATGATTCAAACAGGGCAGCCAGGATCCTCA
CAAGACGTCAAGCCTTTTGTGCAGCAGGCCTACCCCATCCAGCCAGCGGTCACAGCCCCCATTCCAGGGT
TTGAGCCTGCATCGGCCCCAGCTCCCTCAGTCCCTGCCTGGCAAGGTCGCTCCATTGGCACAACCAAGCT
TCGCCTGGTGGAATTTTCAGCTTTTCTCGAGCAGCAGCGAGACCCAGACTCGTACAACAAACACCTCTTC
GTGCACATTGGGCATGCCAACCATTCTTACAGTGACCCATTGCTTGAATCAGTGGACATTCGTCAGATTT
ATGACAAATTTCCTGAAAAGAAAGGTGGCTTAAAGGAACTGTTTGGAAAGGGCCCTCAAAATGCCTTCTT
CCTCGTAAAATTCTGGGCTGATTTAAACTGCAATATTCAAGATGATGCTGGGGCTTTTTATGGTGTAACC
AGTCAGTACGAGAGTTCTGAAAATATGACAGTCACCTGTTCCACCAAAGTTTGCTCCTTTGGGAAGCAAG
TAGTAGAAAAAGTAGAGACGGAGTATGCAAGGTTTGAGAATGGCCGATTTGTATACCGAATAAACCGCTC
CCCAATGTGTGAATATATGATCAACTTCATCCACAAGCTCAAACACTTACCAGAGAAATATATGATGAAC
AGTGTTTTGGAAAACTTCACAATTTTATTGGTGGTAACAAACAGGGATACACAAGAAACTCTACTCTGCA
TGGCCTGTGTGTTTGAAGTTTCAAATAGTGAACACGGAGCACAACATCATATTTACAGGCTTGTAAAGGA
CTGAGAATTCAATCGATGGCCGCCATGGCCCAACTTGTTTATTGCAGCTTATAATGGTTACAAATAAAGC
AATAGCATCACAAATTTCACAAATAAAGCATTTTTTTCACTGCATTCTAGTTGTGGTTTGTCCAAACTCA
TCAATGTATCTTATCATGTCTGGATCGGGAATTAATTCGGCGCAGCACCATGGCCTGAAATAACCTCTGA
AAGAGGAACTTGGTTAGGTACCTTCTGAGGCGGAAAGAACCAGCTGTGGAATGTGTGTCAGTTAGGGTGT
GGAAAGTCCCCAGGCTCCCCAGCAGGCAGAAGTATGCAAAGCATGCATCTCAATTAGTCAGCAACCAGGT
GTGGAAAGTCCCCAGGCTCCCCAGCAGGCAGAAGTATGCAAAGCATGCATCTCAATTAGTCAGCAACCAT
AGTCCCGCCCCTAACTCCGCCCATCCCGCCCCTAACTCCGCCCAGTTCCGCCCATTCTCCGCCCCATGGC
TGACTAATTTTTTTTATTTATGCAGAGGCCGAGGCCGCCTCGGCCTCTGAGCTATTCCAGAAGTAGTGAG
GAGGCTTTTTTGGAGGCCTAGGCTTTTGCAAAAAGCTGTTAACAGCTTGGCACTGGCCGTCGTTTTACAA
CGTCGTGACTGGGAAAACCCTGGCGTTACCCAACTTAATCGCCTTGCAGCACATCCCCCTTTCGCCAGCT
GGCGTAATAGCGAAGAGGCCCGCACCGATCGCCCTTCCCAACAGTTGCGCAGCCTGAATGGCGAATGGCG
CCTGATGCGGTATTTTCTCCTTACGCATCTGTGCGGTATTTCACACCGCATA
[142 nt withheld, positions 3273-3414]
C
[141 nt withheld, positions 3416-3556]
CCTTTGACGTTGGAGTCCACGTTCTTT
[37 nt withheld, positions 3584-3620]
ACCCTATCTCGGGCTATTCTTTTGATTTATAAGGGATTTTGCCGATTTCGGCCTATTGGTTAAAAAATGA
GCTGATTTAACAAAAATTTAACGCGAATTTTAACAAAATATTAACGTTTACAATTTTATGGTGCACTCTC
AGTACAATCTGCTCTGATGCCGCATAGTTAAGCCAGCCCCGACACCCGCCAACACCCGCTGACGCGCCCT
GACGGGCTTGTCTGCTCCCGGCATCCGCTTACAGACAAGCTGTGACCGTCTCCGGGAGCTGCATGTGTCA
GAGGTTTTCACCGTCATCACCGAAACGCGCGAGACGAAAGGGCCTCGTGATACGCCTATTTTTATAGGTT
AATGTCATGATAATAATGGTTTCTTAGACGTCAGGTGGCACTTTTCGGGGAAATGTGCGCGGAACCCCTA
TTTGTTTATTTTTCTAAATACATTCAAATATGTATCCGCTCATGAGACAATAACCCTGATAAATGCTTCA
ATAATATTGAAAAAGGAAGAGTATGAGTATTCAACATTTCCGTGTCGCCCTTATTCCCTTTTTTGCGGCA
TTTTGCCTTCCTGTTTTTGCTCACCCAGAAACGCTGGTGAAAGTAAAAGATGCTGAAGATCAGTTGGGTG
CACGAGTGGGTTACATCGAACTGGATCTCAACAGCGGTAAGATCCTTGAGAGTTTTCGCCCCGAAGAACG
TTTTCCAATGATGAGCACTTTTAAAGTTCTGCTATGTGGCGCGGTATTATCCCGTATTGACGCCGGGCAA
GAGCAACTCGGTCGCCGCATACACTATTCTCAGAATGACTTGGTTGAGTACTCACCAGTCACAGAAAAGC
ATCTTACGGATGGCATGACAGTAAGAGAATTATGCAGTGCTGCCATAACCATGAGTGATAACACTGCGGC
CAACTTACTTCTGACAACGATCGGAGGACCGAAGGAGCTAACCGCTTTTTTGCACAACATGGGGGATCAT
GTAACTCGCCTTGATCGTTGGGAACCGGAGCTGAATGAAGCCATACCAAACGACGAGCGTGACACCACGA
TGCCTGTAGCAATGGCAACAACGTTGCGCAAACTATTAACTGGCGAACTACTTACTCTAGCTTCCCGGCA
ACAATTAATAGACTGGATGGAGGCGGATAAAGTTGCAGGACCACTTCTGCGCTCGGCCCTTCCGGCTGGC
TGGTTTATTGCTGATAAATCTGGAGCCGGTGAGCGTGGGTCTCGCGGTATCATTGCAGCACTGGGGCCAG
ATGGTAAGCCCTCCCGTATCGTAGTTATCTACACGACGGGGAGTCAGGCAACTATGGATGAACGAAATAG
ACAGATCGCTGAGATAGGTGCCTCACTGATTAAGCATTGGTAACTGTCAGACCAAGTTTACTCATATATA
CTTTAGATTGATTTAAAACTTCATTTTTAATTTAAAAGGATCTAGGTGAAGATCCTTTTTGATAATCTCA
TGACCAAAATCCCTTAACGTGAGTTTTCGTTCCACTGAGCGTCAGACCCCGTAGAAAAGATCAAAGGATC
TTCTTGAGATCCTTTTTTTCTGCGCGTAATCTGCTGCTTGCAAACAAAAAAACCACCGCTACCAGCGGTG
GTTTGTTTGCCGGATCAAGAGCTACCAACTCTTTTTCCGAAGGTAACTGGCTTCAGCAGAGCGCAGATAC
CAAATACTGTTCTTCTAGTGTAGCCGTAGTTAGGCCACCACTTCAAGAACTCTGTAGCACCGCCTACATA
CCTCGCTCTGCTAATCCTGTTACCAGTGGCTGCTGCCAGTGGCGATAAGTCGTGTCTTACCGGGTTGGAC
TCAAGACGATAGTTACCGGATAAGGCGCAGCGGTCGGGCTGAACGGGGGGTTCGTGCACACAGCCCAGCT
TGGAGCGAACGACCTACACCGAACTGAGATACCTACAGCGTGAGCTATGAGAAAGCGCCACGCTTCCCGA
AGGGAGAAAGGCGGACAGGTATCCGGTAAGCGGCAGGGTCGGAACAGGAGAGCGCACGAGGGAGCTTCCA
GGGGGAAACGCCTGGTATCTTTATAGTCCTGTCGGGTTTCGCCACCTCTGACTTGAGCGTCGATTTTTGT
GATGCTCGTCAGGGGGGCGGAGCCTATGGAAAAACGCCAGCAACGCGGCCTTTTTACGGTTCCTGGCCTT
TTGCTGGCCTTTTGCTCACATGTTCTTTCCTGCGTTATCCCCTGATTCTGTGGATAACCGTATTACCGCC
TTTGAGTGAGCTGATACCGCTCGCCGCAGCCGAACGACCGAGCGCAGCGAGTCAGTGAGCGAGGA
