>Addgene plasmid #33109 | pRK5-Myc-TEAD1 | addgene partial sequence | sequence record 42640 | SP6 5'-ATTTAGGTGACACTATAG-3'
CACTCCCAGGGTCCAACTGCACCTCGGTTCTAAGCTGAGAATGGAGCAAAAGCTCATCTCAGAGGAAGAT
CTGAAGCTTCTGCAGGTCGACTCTAGAGAAAGGATGAGTGACTCTGCAGATAAGCCAATTGACAATGATG
CAGAAGGGGTCTGGAGCCCCGACATCGAGCAAAGCTTTCAGGAGGCCCTGGCTATCTATCCACCATGTGG
GAGGAGGAAAATCATCTTATCAGACGAAGGCAAAATGTATGGTAGGAATGAATTGATAGCCAGATACATC
AAACTCAGGACAGGCAAGACGAGGACCAGAAAACAGGTGTCTAGTCACATTCAGGTTCTTGCCAGAAGGA
AATCTCGTGATTTTCATTCCAAGCTAAAGGATCAGACTGCAAAGGATAAGGCCCTGCAGCACATGGCGGC
CATGTCCTCAGCCCAGATCGTCTCGGCCACTGCCATTCATAACAAGCTGGGGCTGCCTGGGATTCCACGC
CCGACCTTCCCAGGGGCGCCGGGGTTCTGGCCGGGAATGATTCAAACAGGGCAGCCAGGATCCTCACAAG
ACGTCAAGCCTTTTGTGCAGCAGGCCTACCCCATCCAGCCAGCGGTCACAGCCCCCATTCCAGGGTTTGA
GCCTGCATCGGCCCCAGCTCCCTCAGTCCCTGCCTGGCAAGGTCGCTCCATTGGCACAACCAAGCTTCGC
CTGGTGGAATTTTCAGCTTTTCTCGAGCAGCAGCGAGACCCAGACTCGTACAACAAACACCTCTTCGTGC
ACATTGGGCATGCCAACCATTCTTACAGTGACCCATTGCTT
